Addgene plasmid #1859: myc-Raptor
Depositing lab: David Sabatini. Publication: Rictor, a novel binding partner of mTOR, defines a rapamycin-insensitive and raptor-independent pathway that regulates the cytoskeleton. Sarbassov DD, Ali SM, Kim DH, Guertin DA, Latek RR, Erdjument-Bromage H, Tempst P, Sabatini DM. Curr Biol 2004 Jul 27;14(14):1296-302. 10.1016/j.cub.2004.06.054 PubMed 15268862.
Backbone
  Vector backbone: pRK-5
  Backbone manufacturer: BD Pharmingen
  Backbone size w/o insert (bp): 4754
  Vector type: Mammalian Expression
Growth in bacteria
  Bacterial resistance: Ampicillin, 100 μg/mL
  Growth temperature: 37°C
  Growth strain: DH5alpha
  Copy number: High Copy
Gene/Insert
  Gene/Insert name: Raptor
  Species: H. sapiens (human)
  Insert size (bp): 6000
  Entrez Gene: RPTOR (a.k.a. KOG1, Mip1)
  Tag / fusion protein: Myc (N terminal on backbone)
  Cloning method: Restriction Enzyme; 5′ cloning site SalI (not destroyed); 3′ cloning site NotI (not destroyed)
  Sequencing primers: 5′ SP6
Terms and licenses: Academic/Nonprofit Terms; Industry Terms: Not Available to Industry
How to cite: myc-Raptor was a gift from David Sabatini (Addgene plasmid # 1859 ; http://n2t.net/addgene:1859 ; RRID:Addgene_1859)
