[The description below was written by a language model from this plasmid's Addgene catalogue record and pLannotate feature annotations shown in this document.]
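Description:
myc-Raptor is a mammalian expression plasmid built on the pRK-5 backbone that carries human Raptor (RPTOR, also known as KOG1 or Mip1) with an N-terminal Myc epitope tag supplied by the vector. It is propagated in E. coli as a high-copy plasmid through a ColE1/pUC-type origin and selected with ampicillin via the β-lactamase gene. An M13 phage origin is also annotated, along with assorted remnants of lac, bom and rop sequences that are cloning-vector leftovers with no role in expression.

Expression in mammalian cells is driven by the human cytomegalovirus immediate early enhancer and promoter, followed by a fragment of a CMV-derived intron, and is terminated by an SV40 polyadenylation signal. An SP6 promoter sits just upstream of the coding region and serves as a sequencing primer site; it could also support in vitro transcription. The Myc tag lies immediately before the RPTOR coding sequence of about 4 kb. The insert was cloned between SalI and NotI sites and is catalogued at roughly 6 kb, so about 2 kb of unannotated sequence, presumably 3′ untranslated cDNA, separates the end of the coding sequence from the poly(A) signal. A short match to an immunoglobulin heavy chain signal sequence is annotated upstream of the tag, but it is only a fragment and the record does not indicate that it is functional. An SV40 enhancer/early promoter is also present downstream of the expression cassette, but no mammalian selection marker is annotated.

Raptor is the scaffold subunit of mTOR complex 1 that recruits substrates to the kinase. The associated publication describes raptor-dependent and raptor-independent mTOR pathways, so the plasmid suits transient expression of tagged Raptor for detection or immunoprecipitation with anti-Myc antibodies in studies of mTOR complex composition and signalling.
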