Features (pLannotate 1.2.2; 21 found; start..end, strand, type, name):
     55..76      +  protein_bind   CAP binding site: CAP binding activates transcription in the presence of cAMP. E. coli catabolite activator protein
     91..121     +  promoter       lac promoter: promoter for the E. coli lac operon
    125..147     +  protein_bind   lac operator (fragment): The lac repressor binds to the lac operator to inhibit transcription in E. coli. This inhibition can be relieved by adding lactose or isopropyl-β-D-thiogalactopyranoside (IPTG). lac repressor encoded by lacI
    198..577     +  enhancer       CMV enhancer: human cytomegalovirus immediate early enhancer
    578..781     +  promoter       CMV promoter: human cytomegalovirus (CMV) immediate early promoter
    917..960     +  intron         CMV intron (fragment): modified intron A from human cytomegalovirus
   1012..1030    +  promoter       SP6 promoter: promoter for bacteriophage SP6 RNA polymerase
   1034..1071    +  CDS            IgH signal sequence (fragment): signal sequence from the mouse immunoglobulin heavy chain variable region
   1156..1175    +  CDS            Myc (fragment): Myc (human c-Myc proto-oncogene) epitope tag
   1210..5214    +  CDS            RPTOR: RPTOR_HUMAN - Also known as KIAA1303, RAPTOR. Experimental evidence at protein level: Swiss-Prot protein existence level 1. Involved in the control of the mammalian target of rapamycin complex 1 (mTORC1) activity which regulates cell growth and survival, and autophagy in response to nutrient and hormonal signals; functions as a scaffold for recruiting mTORC1 substrates. mTORC1 is activated in response to growth factors or amino acids. Growth factor-stimulated mTORC1 activation involves a AKT1-mediated phosphorylation of TSC1- TSC2, which leads to the activation of the RHEB GTPase that potently
   7325..7459    +  polyA_signal   SV40 poly(A) signal: SV40 polyadenylation signal
   7528..7885    +  promoter       SV40 promoter: SV40 enhancer and early promoter
   7904..8058    +  CDS            lacZα (fragment): LacZα fragment of β-galactosidase; lacZ fragment
   8064..8115    -  misc_feature   bom (fragment): basis of mobility region from pBR322
   8134..8514    +  rep_origin     M13 ori (sequence partly withheld): M13 bacteriophage origin of replication; arrow indicates direction of (+) strand synthesis
   8590..8639    -  misc_feature   bom (fragment): basis of mobility region from pBR322
   8741..8776    -  CDS            rop (fragment): Rop protein, which maintains plasmids at low copy number; rop
   8871..8975    +  promoter       AmpR promoter: bla
   8976..9836    +  CDS            AmpR: β-lactamase; bla; confers resistance to ampicillin, carbenicillin, and related antibiotics
  10007..10595   +  rep_origin     ori: high-copy-number ColE1/pMB1/pBR322/pUC origin of replication
  10778..42      +  CDS            lacI (fragment) (across the origin): lac repressor; lacI; The lac repressor binds to the lac operator to inhibit transcription in E. coli. This inhibition can be relieved by adding lactose or isopropyl-β-D-thiogalactopyranoside (IPTG).
>Addgene plasmid #1859 | myc-Raptor | addgene full sequence | sequence record 162821 | Addgene NGS result
CAGCTGGCACGACAGGTTTCCCGACTGGAAAGCGGGCAGTGAGCGCAACGCAATTAATGTGAGTTAGCTC
ACTCATTAGGCACCCCAGGCTTTACACTTTATGCTTCCGGCTCGTATGTTGTGTGGAATTGTGAGCGGAT
AACAATTTCACACAGGAAACAGCTATGACATGATTACGAATTAATTCGAGCTCGCCCGACATTGATTATT
GACTAGTTATTAATAGTAATCAATTACGGGGTCATTAGTTCATAGCCCATATATGGAGTTCCGCGTTACA
TAACTTACGGTAAATGGCCCGCCTGGCTGACCGCCCAACGACCCCCGCCCATTGACGTCAATAATGACGT
ATGTTCCCATAGTAACGCCAATAGGGACTTTCCATTGACGTCAATGGGTGGAGTATTTACGGTAAACTGC
CCACTTGGCAGTACATCAAGTGTATCATATGCCAAGTACGCCCCCTATTGACGTCAATGACGGTAAATGG
CCCGCCTGGCATTATGCCCAGTACATGACCTTATGGGACTTTCCTACTTGGCAGTACATCTACGTATTAG
TCATCGCTATTACCATGGTGATGCGGTTTTGGCAGTACATCAATGGGCGTGGATAGCGGTTTGACTCACG
GGGATTTCCAAGTCTCCACCCCATTGACGTCAATGGGAGTTTGTTTTGGCACCAAAATCAACGGGACTTT
CCAAAATGTCGTAACAACTCCGCCCCATTGACGCAAATGGGCGGTAGGCGTGTACGGTGGGAGGTCTATA
TAAGCAGAGCTCGTTTAGTGAACCGTCAGATCGCCTGGAGACGCCATCCACGCTGTTTTGACCTCCATAG
AAGACACCGGGACCGATCCAGCCTCCGCGGCCGGGAACGGTGCATTGGAACGCGGATTCCCCGTGCCAAG
AGTGACGTAAGTACCGCCTATAGAGTCTATAGGCCCACCCCCTTGGCTTCGTTAGAACGCGGCTACAATT
AATACATAACCTTATGTATCATACACATACGATTTAGGTGACACTATAGAATAACATCCACTTTGCCTTT
CTCTCCACAGGTGTCCACTCCCAGGTCCAACTGCACCTCGGTTCTATCGATTGAATTCCCGAACCGACAG
TCGGTCTCTTCACCAAGGCCATTCGCGCCACCATGGAGCAAAAGCTCATTTCTGAGGAAGATCTCAATGG
TGGTGGTGGTGGGTCGACGATGGAGTCCGAAATGCTGCAATCGCCTCTTCTGGGCCTGGGGGAGGAAGAT
GAGGCTGATCTTACAGACTGGAACCTACCTTTGGCTTTTATGAAAAAGAGGCACTGTGAGAAAATTGAAG
GCTCCAAATCCTTAGCTCAGAGCTGGAGGATGAAGGATCGGATGAAGACAGTCAGTGTTGCCTTAGTTTT
GTGCCTGAATGTTGGTGTGGACCCTCCCGATGTGGTGAAGACCACGCCCTGTGCACGCTTGGAATGCTGG
ATCGATCCTCTGTCGATGGGTCCTCAGAAAGCTCTGGAAACCATCGGTGCAAATTTACAGAAGCAGTACG
AGAACTGGCAGCCAAGGGCCCGGTACAAGCAGAGCCTTGACCCAACTGTGGATGAAGTCAAGAAGCTCTG
CACGTCCTTACGTCGCAACGCCAAGGAGGAGCGAGTCCTCTTTCACTACAATGGCCACGGGGTGCCCCGG
CCCACAGTCAACGGGGAGGTCTGGGTCTTCAACAAGAACTACACGCAGTACATCCCTCTGTCCATATATG
ACCTGCAGACGTGGATGGGCAGCCCGTCGATCTTCGTCTACGACTGCTCCAATGCTGGCTTGATCGTCAA
GTCCTTCAAGCAGTTCGCACTACAGCGGGAGCAGGAGCTGGAGGTAGCTGCAATCAACCCAAATCACCCT
CTTGCTCAGATGCCTTTGCCTCCGTCGATGAAAAACTGCATCCAGCTGGCAGCCTGCGAGGCCACCGAGC
TGCTGCCCATGATCCCCGACCTCCCGGCTGACCTATTCACCTCCTGCCTCACCACCCCCATCAAGATCGC
CCTGCGCTGGTTTTGCATGCAGAAATGTGTCAGTCTGGTGCCTGGCGTCACACTGGATTTGATAGAAAAG
ATCCCTGGCCGCCTGAACGACAGGAGGACGCCCCTGGGTGAACTGAACTGGATCTTCACAGCCATCACAG
ACACCATCGCGTGGAACGTGCTCCCCCGGGATCTCTTCCAAAAGCTCTTCAGACAGGACTTGCTGGTGGC
TAGTCTGTTTCGAAATTTTTTATTGGCGGAAAGGATTATGAGGTCGTATAACTGCACTCCCGTCAGCAGC
CCGCGTCTGCCGCCCACGTACATGCACGCCATGTGGCAAGCCTGGGACCTGGCTGTTGACATCTGTCTGT
CTCAGCTGCCGACGATCATCGAGGAAGGCACTGCGTTTCGGCACAGCCCGTTCTTCGCCGAGCAGCTGAC
CGCATTCCAGGTGTGGCTCACCATGGGCGTGGAGAACCGAAACCCACCCGAACAGCTGCCCATCGTCCTG
CAGGTGCTGTTAAGCCAAGTGCACCGGCTGAGAGCATTGGACTTGCTTGGAAGATTTTTGGACCTGGGTC
CCTGGGCAGTGAGCCTGGCCTTGTCTGTCGGCATCTTCCCCTACGTGCTGAAGCTGCTCCAGAGCTCGGC
CCGAGAGCTGCGGCCACTTCTCGTTTTCATCTGGGCCAAGATCCTCGCAGTGGACAGCTCGTGCCAGGCG
GACCTCGTGAAGGACAACGGCCACAAGTACTTCCTGTCGGTCCTGGCGGACCCCTACATGCCAGCTGAAC
ACCGGACCATGACGGCTTTCATTCTCGCCGTGATCGTCAACAGCTATCACACGGGGCAGGAAGCCTGCCT
TCAGGGAAACCTCATTGCCATCTGCCTGGAGCAGCTCAACGACCCGCACCCCTTGCTGCGCCAGTGGGTG
GCCATCTGCCTCGGCAGGATCTGGCAGAACTTCGACTCGGCGAGGTGGTGCGGCGTGAGGGACAGCGCTC
ATGAGAAGCTCTACAGCCTCCTCTCCGACCCCATTCCCGAGGTCCGCTGCGCAGCGGTCTTCGCCCTTGG
CACGTTCGTGGGCAACTCTGCAGAGAGGACGGACCACTCCACCACCATCGACCACAACGTGGCCATGATG
CTGGCCCAGCTGGTCAGCGACGGGAGCCCCATGGTCCGGAAGGAGCTGGTGGTGGCTCTGAGTCATCTTG
TGGTTCAGTATGAAAGCAATTTCTGCACCGTGGCCCTGCAGTTCATAGAAGAGGAAAAGAACTACGCCTT
GCCTTCTCCAGCAACCACAGAGGGAGGGAGTTTGACCCCAGTGCGAGACAGCCCGTGCACCCCCAGACTT
CGTTCTGTGAGCTCCTATGGAAACATCCGTGCTGTCGCCACAGCCAGGAGCCTCAACAAATCTTTGCAGA
ACCTGAGTTTGACAGAGGAATCTGGTGGCGCGGTGGCGTTCTCCCCCGGAAACCTCAGCACCAGCAGCAG
CGCCAGCAGCACCCTGGGCAGCCCCGAGAATGAGGAGCATATCCTGTCCTTCGAGACCATCGACAAGATG
CGCCGCGCCAGCTCCTACTCCTCCCTCAACTCCCTCATCGGAGTTTCCTTTAACAGTGTTTACACTCAGA
TTTGGAGAGTCCTGCTGCACCTGGCTGCTGACCCCTATCCAGAGGTCTCGGACGTGGCCATGAAAGTACT
CAACAGCATCGCCTACAAGGCCACCGTGAACGCCCGGCCGCAGCGCGTCCTGGACACCTCCTCCCTCACG
CAGTCGGCCCCCGCCAGCCCCACCAACAAGGGCGTGCACATCCACCAGGCGGGGGGCTCCCCTCCGGCGT
CCAGCACCAGCAGCTCCAGCCTGACCAACGATGTGGCCAAGCAGCCGGTCAGCCGAGACTTGCCTTCTGG
CCGGCCGGGCACCACAGGCCCCGCTGGGGCGCAGTACACCCCTCACTCCCACCAGTTCCCCCGGACACGG
AAGATGTTCGACAAGGGCCCAGAGCAGACTGCGGACGACGCGGACGATGCTGCTGGACACAAAAGTTTCA
TCTCCGCCACGGTGCAGACGGGGTTCTGCGACTGGAGCGCCCGCTATTTTGCCCAGCCCGTCATGAAGAT
CCCAGAAGAGCACGACCTGGAGAGTCAGATCCGCAAGGAGCGGGAGTGGCGGTTCCTGCGAAACAGCCGT
GTCAGGAGGCAGGCCCAGCAAGTCATTCAGAAGGGCATTACGAGATTGGACGACCAAATATTTCTGAACA
GGAACCCCGGCGTCCCCTCTGTGGTGAAATTCCACCCCTTCACGCCGTGCATCGCTGTAGCCGACAAGGA
CAGCATCTGCTTTTGGGACTGGGAGAAAGGGGAGAAGCTGGATTATTTCCACAATGGGAACCCTCGGTAC
ACGAGGGTCACTGCCATGGAGTATCTGAATGGCCAGGACTGCTCGCTTCTGCTGACGGCCACAGACGATG
GTGCCATCAGGGTCTGGAAGAATTTTGCTGATTTGGAAAAGAACCCAGAGATGGTGACCGCGTGGCAGGG
GCTCTCGGACATGCTGCCAACGACGCGAGGAGCTGGGATGGTGGTGGACTGGGAGCAGGAGACCGGCCTC
CTCATGAGCTCAGGAGACGTGCGGATCGTCCGGATCTGGGACACAGACCGTGAGATGAAGGTGCAGGACA
TCCCTACGGGCGCAGACAGCTGTGTGACGAGTCTGTCCTGTGATTCCCACCGCTCACTCATCGTGGCTGG
CCTCGGTGACGGCTCCATCCGCGTCTACGACAGAAGGATGGCACTCAGCGAATGCCGCGTCATGACGTAC
CGGGAGCACACAGCCTGGGTGGTGAAGGCCTCCCTGCAGAAGCGTCCCGACGGCCACATCGTGAGTGTGA
GCGTCAATGGAGATGTGCGCATCTTTGATCCCCGGATGCCTGAGTCGGTAAATGTGCTTCAGATCGTGAA
GGGGCTGACGGCCCTGGACATCCACCCCCAGGCGGACCTGATCGCATGTGGCTCCGTCAATCAGTTCACC
GCCATCTACAACAGCAGCGGAGAGCTCATCAACAACATCAAGTACTACGACGGCTTCATGGGCCAGCGGG
TCGGCGCCATCAGCTGCCTGGCCTTCCACCCGCACTGGCCTCACCTGGCCGTGGGAAGCAACGACTACTA
CATCTCCGTGTACTCGGTGGAGAAGCGTGTCAGATAGCGGCGTGACCCGGGCCCACCAGGCCACGGCCGC
CTGCTGTACATAGTGAAGCTGTCACTCGCCGGGGCACGGGGCGTCGGCTGCTGCGGCCCCGCAGTGTGAA
CGTTGGCTGCTGCCTTAGCTGCTGATGACGGCAGGAGGGCCCTGCTACTCGCTTTTGTCTGTCTTCGCTG
TCGTGTCTGGAATGTCAGGGAAGGGGAGGGCTCGGGTTGACGGTGGCTTCCCACTGAGCACCAGCATCCA
GGTGCACCCCCGCGGCCACGGCGCCTCTGTCCCTCTCCTGTTCTGTGTTTCTCTGAGACGCTGAAAGGGG
AAACACCTCACTTTATTTCCATGTAATCAGAGCATTAGCTGCAGAAAAACCCCCAGACAGAGCCCTGGCG
GAGAGGCAGGCGCTGGGGCTCCTACGGGTCCCTGGGGCAGCTGTCCCCATCAGGCCAAGAGCGAGCGAGA
GGCGCTGCCCCAGCCAGGCCCACCACCTCTCACAGTCAGTGCACGCAAGCAGGGACATTTCCTAGCCAGC
TGGGGGACACTGGAAATTCGGGAAACCAAGAGAGAGGAAGAAGGAGACGCCCCTCCAACTGGCGGGTGTG
AAGGAAGCCGCCCAGGGGTCCGGGCTGTCCTTGGCCGCTGGCAGCATCACTGAGCAGGAAGCGCACAGCC
CACCCTCCCCGCACCTCCAGGTCTCTGGACTCCAGTTTTGGCCCCTCTCACACAGAGCTGTCAGCAGGGG
CCGCTGTGGCGGTGCACAGGGGAGGCAGGTCCTTGGCGAGGTAGCCCCTGCCTTAATCCACGGGGCTCCT
TTCCCTCCGAAGGGCTGCTCTTCCCCACAGGCGCGGGGACAGCAGCCCGACCTGTGGTCTCCATGCCTGT
GCCCTCACACAGGTGTAGCACACGCATGTGCAGATGGCACCACGGCCGGCACCTGGGGGCACACACATGC
AGGCGGCGTGGTCTCCCTGCTCTGTCCCCACACGTTCCTCACATACAGGCAAGAGGCACTGCCGGGTCCC
GGACGGCTCCGGGTGACACCAGCCCCGTCTCCAGCCTTGAGCCGCCCATGCTGATGCGACCTCGGCTGAC
AGCTGGGCCTGTGGTGCAGACAGGAGCTGTGTGGACAGTCCCGCCCAGGAGGGGCCGCAGGGCGTGTATG
AGCAGTTTTGCAAACAGAACACAACCACAATGATGGTATTTTGAAAAGTGTTCTTTCCGTGTTCGTCGGG
AATCAGGATTATTGAGAGGTGAAGGAGCCAGGTGGCTTCATTCTGGCGGTGAGAGGCCCATGACCACGGG
AGTGAGAGCTGGTGTGGCGAGGCCCGGCTCTCCTGCGGTGTGGCTGGTGGCCTGCCGTGGCCAAGAGCAT
CTTCTGGGTGGATGGAACCCTGCCTGGTCACATTTGGCCAGAGACACACCTGGCCCTCAGGGGGCTGAGC
TGGAGACTGAGCTGGGGCTGGCCGGGACGTGACAAGGCAGGACAGAGGCGGCCCCTCCGCTGCTCCTTTT
TGGAATGCGAGCTCCCACCAGAAGAAGGTTCCGGCACGAATCCCATCCCCACGTCTGGGCCGAGAAAGCA
GCCCGGGTCCGGAAGGTGTAGAGAGTCCCGGCCTCACTCAGCTCACAGGGCGTGCCAGGCGGCAACACCA
GAATCTTCCAGAAGCCCAGCTCCACCCGCACACGCAGCTTCCCATCCAGTCCTTCAACTCAATTCTTACC
CAACACGCGTTTCCGTTTGTTTTGAGACAAAATCACCACCTGTCAAAAGGCAGGTGGCTCCAGAGGGGTC
AAGACCCCCCCCCCCGCCCCCGCTCCACCCTGGAGCCCACCCCCATGGGCACTGCGTGCCGCCTGCACGT
GGGCTGTCTTCACAGGTCTGATGTGAAAATTCAATCACGACGTTAACCGGCTCGAGAGAGCGCCGGCCTA
GAGGCTCATTATCTATTTATTTTACCAAACGCGAATTGAGACGGACTTTGACAAAACACGAAATGGTAAT
GTGAAGCTAAGAGCAGAGAGTGACCAACAGTAAACAACACGCGCAGACTCAAAAAAAAAAAAAAAAGGGC
GGCCGCTAAGTAAGTAAGGATCCCCAGCTTGGCCGCCATGGCCCAACTTGTTTATTGCAGCTTATAATGG
TTACAAATAAAGCAATAGCATCACAAATTTCACAAATAAAGCATTTTTTTCACTGCATTCTAGTTGTGGT
TTGTCCAAACTCATCAATGTATCTTATCATGTCTGGATCGGGAATTAATTCGGCGCAGCACCATGGCCTG
AAATAACCTCTGAAAGAGGAACTTGGTTAGGTACCTTCTGAGGCGGAAAGAACCAGCTGTGGAATGTGTG
TCAGTTAGGGTGTGGAAAGTCCCCAGGCTCCCCAGCAGGCAGAAGTATGCAAAGCATGCATCTCAATTAG
TCAGCAACCAGGTGTGGAAAGTCCCCAGGCTCCCCAGCAGGCAGAAGTATGCAAAGCATGCATCTCAATT
AGTCAGCAACCATAGTCCCGCCCCTAACTCCGCCCATCCCGCCCCTAACTCCGCCCAGTTCCGCCCATTC
TCCGCCCCATGGCTGACTAATTTTTTTTATTTATGCAGAGGCCGAGGCCGCCTCGGCCTCTGAGCTATTC
CAGAAGTAGTGAGGAGGCTTTTTTGGAGGCCTAGGCTTTTGCAAAAAGCTGTTAACAGCTTGGCACTGGC
CGTCGTTTTACAACGTCGTGACTGGGAAAACCCTGGCGTTACCCAACTTAATCGCCTTGCAGCACATCCC
CCTTTCGCCAGCTGGCGTAATAGCGAAGAGGCCCGCACCGATCGCCCTTCCCAACAGTTGCGCAGCCTGA
ATGGCGAATGGCGCCTGATGCGGTATTTTCTCCTTACGCATCTGTGCGGTATTTCACACCGCATA
[142 nt withheld, positions 8116-8257]
C
[141 nt withheld, positions 8259-8399]
CCTTTGACGTTGGAGTCCACGTTCTTT
[37 nt withheld, positions 8427-8463]
ACCCTATCTCGGGCTATTCTTTTGATTTATAAGGGATTTTGCCGATTTCGGCCTATTGGTTAAAAAATGA
GCTGATTTAACAAAAATTTAACGCGAATTTTAACAAAATATTAACGTTTACAATTTTATGGTGCACTCTC
AGTACAATCTGCTCTGATGCCGCATAGTTAAGCCAGCCCCGACACCCGCCAACACCCGCTGACGCGCCCT
GACGGGCTTGTCTGCTCCCGGCATCCGCTTACAGACAAGCTGTGACCGTCTCCGGGAGCTGCATGTGTCA
GAGGTTTTCACCGTCATCACCGAAACGCGCGAGACGAAAGGGCCTCGTGATACGCCTATTTTTATAGGTT
AATGTCATGATAATAATGGTTTCTTAGACGTCAGGTGGCACTTTTCGGGGAAATGTGCGCGGAACCCCTA
TTTGTTTATTTTTCTAAATACATTCAAATATGTATCCGCTCATGAGACAATAACCCTGATAAATGCTTCA
ATAATATTGAAAAAGGAAGAGTATGAGTATTCAACATTTCCGTGTCGCCCTTATTCCCTTTTTTGCGGCA
TTTTGCCTTCCTGTTTTTGCTCACCCAGAAACGCTGGTGAAAGTAAAAGATGCTGAAGATCAGTTGGGTG
CACGAGTGGGTTACATCGAACTGGATCTCAACAGCGGTAAGATCCTTGAGAGTTTTCGCCCCGAAGAACG
TTTTCCAATGATGAGCACTTTTAAAGTTCTGCTATGTGGCGCGGTATTATCCCGTATTGACGCCGGGCAA
GAGCAACTCGGTCGCCGCATACACTATTCTCAGAATGACTTGGTTGAGTACTCACCAGTCACAGAAAAGC
ATCTTACGGATGGCATGACAGTAAGAGAATTATGCAGTGCTGCCATAACCATGAGTGATAACACTGCGGC
CAACTTACTTCTGACAACGATCGGAGGACCGAAGGAGCTAACCGCTTTTTTGCACAACATGGGGGATCAT
GTAACTCGCCTTGATCGTTGGGAACCGGAGCTGAATGAAGCCATACCAAACGACGAGCGTGACACCACGA
TGCCTGTAGCAATGGCAACAACGTTGCGCAAACTATTAACTGGCGAACTACTTACTCTAGCTTCCCGGCA
ACAATTAATAGACTGGATGGAGGCGGATAAAGTTGCAGGACCACTTCTGCGCTCGGCCCTTCCGGCTGGC
TGGTTTATTGCTGATAAATCTGGAGCCGGTGAGCGTGGGTCTCGCGGTATCATTGCAGCACTGGGGCCAG
ATGGTAAGCCCTCCCGTATCGTAGTTATCTACACGACGGGGAGTCAGGCAACTATGGATGAACGAAATAG
ACAGATCGCTGAGATAGGTGCCTCACTGATTAAGCATTGGTAACTGTCAGACCAAGTTTACTCATATATA
CTTTAGATTGATTTAAAACTTCATTTTTAATTTAAAAGGATCTAGGTGAAGATCCTTTTTGATAATCTCA
TGACCAAAATCCCTTAACGTGAGTTTTCGTTCCACTGAGCGTCAGACCCCGTAGAAAAGATCAAAGGATC
TTCTTGAGATCCTTTTTTTCTGCGCGTAATCTGCTGCTTGCAAACAAAAAAACCACCGCTACCAGCGGTG
GTTTGTTTGCCGGATCAAGAGCTACCAACTCTTTTTCCGAAGGTAACTGGCTTCAGCAGAGCGCAGATAC
CAAATACTGTTCTTCTAGTGTAGCCGTAGTTAGGCCACCACTTCAAGAACTCTGTAGCACCGCCTACATA
CCTCGCTCTGCTAATCCTGTTACCAGTGGCTGCTGCCAGTGGCGATAAGTCGTGTCTTACCGGGTTGGAC
TCAAGACGATAGTTACCGGATAAGGCGCAGCGGTCGGGCTGAACGGGGGGTTCGTGCACACAGCCCAGCT
TGGAGCGAACGACCTACACCGAACTGAGATACCTACAGCGTGAGCTATGAGAAAGCGCCACGCTTCCCGA
AGGGAGAAAGGCGGACAGGTATCCGGTAAGCGGCAGGGTCGGAACAGGAGAGCGCACGAGGGAGCTTCCA
GGGGGAAACGCCTGGTATCTTTATAGTCCTGTCGGGTTTCGCCACCTCTGACTTGAGCGTCGATTTTTGT
GATGCTCGTCAGGGGGGCGGAGCCTATGGAAAAACGCCAGCAACGCGGCCTTTTTACGGTTCCTGGCCTT
TTGCTGGCCTTTTGCTCACATGTTCTTTCCTGCGTTATCCCCTGATTCTGTGGATAACCGTATTACCGCC
TTTGAGTGAGCTGATACCGCTCGCCGCAGCCGAACGACCGAGCGCAGCGAGTCAGTGAGCGAGGAAGCGG
AAGAGCGCCCAATACGCAAACCGCCTCTCCCCGCGCGTTGGCCGATTCATTAATG
