>Addgene plasmid #1859 | myc-Raptor | addgene partial sequence | sequence record 16913 | SP6
GTCCACTCCCAGGTCCAACTGCACCTCGGTTCTATCGATTGAATTCCCGAACCGACAGTCGGTCTCTTCA
CCAAGGCCATTCGCGCCACCATGGAGCAAAAGCTCATTTCTGAGGAAGATCTCAATGGTGGTGGTGGTGG
GTCGACGATGGAGTCCGAAATGCTGCAATCGCCTCTTCTGGGCCTGGGGGAGGAAGATGAGGCTGATCTT
ACAGACTGGAACCTACCTTTGGCTTTTATGAAAAAGAGGCACTGTGAGAAAATTGAAGGCTCCAAATCCT
TAGCTCAGAGCTGGAGGATGAAGGATCGGATGAAGACAGTCAGTGTTGCCTTAGTTTTGTGCCTGAATGT
TGGTGTGGACCCTCCCGATGTGGTGAAGACCACGCCCTGTGCACGCTTGGAATGCTGGATCGATCCTCTG
TCGATGGGTCCTCAGAAAGCTCTGGAAACCATCGGTGCAAATTTACAGAAGCAGTACGAGAACTGGCAGC
CAAGGGCCCGGTACAAGCAGAGCCTTGACCCAACTGTGGATGAAGTCAAGAAGCTCTGCACGTCCTTACG
TCGCAACGCCAAGGAGGAGCGAGTCCTCTTTCACTACAATGGCCACGGGGTGCCCCGGCCCACAGTCAAC
GGGGAGGTCTGGGTCTTCAACAAGAACTACACGCAGTACATCCCTCTGTCCATATATGACCTGCAGACGT
GGATGGGCAGCCCGTCGATCTTCGTCTACGACTGCTCCAATGCTGGCTT
